Addgene plasmid #114794: PRK3 J7_pECIA14
Purpose: Prey vector PRK3 J7_pECIA14 should be used with bait vector PRK3 J7_pECIA2.
Depositing lab: Youssef Belkhadir. Depositing organization: Gregor Mendel Institute of Molecular Plant Biology. Publication: An extracellular network of Arabidopsis leucine-rich repeat receptor kinases. Smakowska-Luzan E, Mott GA, Parys K, Stegmann M, Howton TC, Layeghifard M, Neuhold J, Lehner A, Kong J, Grunwald K, Weinberger N, Satbhai SB, Mayer D, Busch W, Madalinski M, Stolt-Bergner P, Provart NJ, Mukhtar MS, Zipfel C, Desveaux D, Guttman DS, Belkhadir Y. Nature. 2018 Jan 18;553(7688):342-346. doi: 10.1038/nature25184. Epub 2018 Jan 10. PubMed 29320478.
Backbone
  Vector backbone: pECIA14
  Backbone manufacturer: Chris Garcia (Addgene plasmid # 47051)
  Vector type: Insect Expression
Growth in bacteria
  Bacterial resistance: Ampicillin, 100 μg/mL
  Growth temperature: 37°C
  Growth strain: DH5alpha
  Copy number: High Copy
Gene/Insert
  Gene/Insert name: AT3G42880
  Species: A. thaliana (mustard weed)
  Promoter: Metallothionein (Copper-Inducible)
  Cloning method: Ligation Independent Cloning
Terms and licenses: Academic/Nonprofit Terms; Industry Terms: Not Available to Industry
Depositor comments: Plasmid for secreted expression in Drosophila cell culture by induction via CuSO4. Insert is an extracellular domain of indicated LRR-RK, C-terminally tagged with Pentameric rat COMP helix, Alkaline Phosphatase (human, placental), Flag, and hexahistidine tags. Insert Protein Sequence: SEPLVRFKRSVNITKGDLNSWRTGTDPCNGKWFGIYCQKGQTVSGIHVTRLGLSGTINIEDLKDLPNLRTIRLDNNLLSGPLPPFFKLPGLKSLLLSNNSFSGEIADDFFKETPQLKRVFLDNNRLSGKIPASLMQLAGLEELHMQGNQFTGEIPPLTDGNKVLKSLDLSNNDLEGEIPITISDRKNLEMKFEGNQRLCGSPLNIECDEKPSSTGSGNEK
How to cite: PRK3 J7_pECIA14 was a gift from Youssef Belkhadir (Addgene plasmid # 114794 ; http://n2t.net/addgene:114794 ; RRID:Addgene_114794)
