[The description below was written by a language model from this plasmid's Addgene catalogue record and pLannotate feature annotations shown in this document.]
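Description:
PRK3 J7_pECIA14 is an insect-cell expression plasmid built on the pECIA14 backbone, designed for secreted production of a plant receptor ectodomain in Drosophila cell culture. It is propagated in E. coli through a high-copy ColE1/pUC-type origin and selected with ampicillin via the AmpR β-lactamase cassette. The annotation also picks up short remnants of pUC/pBR322 sequences (lac promoter and operator, and fragments of lacZα, lacI, rop and bom), which are backbone vestiges rather than functional parts of the payload.

The expression cassette is driven by the Drosophila metallothionein promoter, so transcription is induced by adding copper sulfate. A Drosophila BiP signal sequence directs the product into the secretory pathway. It is followed by the extracellular domain of the Arabidopsis thaliana leucine-rich repeat receptor kinase PRK3 (AT3G42880), a pollen receptor-like kinase. This ectodomain is fused at its C-terminus to the pentamerising coiled-coil helix of rat COMP, human placental alkaline phosphatase, a FLAG epitope and, according to the depositor, a hexahistidine tag, which the feature table does not annotate separately. An SV40 polyadenylation signal lies downstream of the fusion, although it is annotated on the opposite strand.

Functionally this is the "prey" construct of a bait/prey pair, intended for use with the matching PRK3 J7_pECIA2 bait vector. COMP-mediated pentamerisation raises avidity so that weak ectodomain interactions can be detected, and the alkaline phosphatase provides an enzymatic readout of prey binding. The plasmid comes from a study that mapped the extracellular interaction network of Arabidopsis LRR receptor kinases.
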