Features (pLannotate 1.2.2; 19 found; start..end, strand, type, name):
     23..449     +  promoter       MT promoter: Drosophila metallothionein promoter
    467..520     +  sig_peptide    BiP signal sequence: Drosophila BiP signal sequence
    473..1180    +  CDS            PRK3 (fragment): PRK3_ARATH - Experimental evidence at protein level: Swiss-Prot protein existence level 1. Receptor-like kinase involved in the control of pollen germination and pollen tube polar growth (PubMed:23024212). Can phosphorylate ROPGEF1 in vitro (PubMed:23024212). From Arabidopsis thaliana (Mouse-ear cress).
   1217..1396    +  CDS            Comp (fragment): COMP_RAT - Experimental evidence at protein level: Swiss-Prot protein existence level 1. May play a role in the structural integrity of cartilage via its interaction with other extracellular matrix proteins such as the collagens and fibronectin. Can mediate the interaction of chondrocytes with the cartilage extracellular matrix through interaction with cell surface integrin receptors. Could play a role in the pathogenesis of osteoarthritis. Potent suppressor of apoptosis in both primary chondrocytes and transformed cells. Suppresses apoptosis by blocking the activation of caspase-3 and by indu
   1384..2836    +  CDS            SEAP (fragment): secreted alkaline phosphatase from human placenta The natural enzyme has a C-terminal transmembrane sequence that is replaced by a GPI anchor.
   2873..2902    +  CDS            2xFLAG (fragment): two tandem FLAG® epitope tags
   3008..3142    -  polyA_signal   SV40 poly(A) signal: SV40 polyadenylation signal
   3165..3249    -  CDS            large T antigen (fragment): large T antigen from SV40 (simian virus 40)
   3249..3273    +  misc_feature   MCS (fragment): pUC18/19 multiple cloning site
   3310..3326    -  protein_bind   lac operator: The lac repressor binds to the lac operator to inhibit transcription in E. coli. This inhibition can be relieved by adding lactose or isopropyl-β-D-thiogalactopyranoside (IPTG). lac repressor encoded by lacI
   3334..3364    -  promoter       lac promoter: promoter for the E. coli lac operon
   3379..3400    -  protein_bind   CAP binding site: CAP binding activates transcription in the presence of cAMP. E. coli catabolite activator protein
   3413..3505    -  CDS            lacI (fragment): lac repressor; lacI; The lac repressor binds to the lac operator to inhibit transcription in E. coli. This inhibition can be relieved by adding lactose or isopropyl-β-D-thiogalactopyranoside (IPTG).
   3688..4276    -  rep_origin     ori: high-copy-number ColE1/pMB1/pBR322/pUC origin of replication
   4447..5307    -  CDS            AmpR: β-lactamase; bla; confers resistance to ampicillin, carbenicillin, and related antibiotics
   5308..5412    -  promoter       AmpR promoter: bla
   5507..5542    +  CDS            rop (fragment): Rop protein, which maintains plasmids at low copy number; rop
   5644..5743    +  misc_feature   bom (fragment): basis of mobility region from pBR322
   5749..21      -  CDS            lacZα (fragment) (across the origin): LacZα fragment of β-galactosidase; lacZ fragment
>Addgene plasmid #114794 | PRK3 J7_pECIA14 | addgene full sequence | sequence record 270290 | Addgene NGS Result
GTAAAACGACGGCCAGTGAATTAATTCGTTGCAGGACAGGATGTGGTGCCCGATGTGACTAGCTCTTTGC
TGCAGGCCGTCCTATCCTCTGGTTCCGATAAGAGACCCAGAACTCCGGCCCCCCACCGCCCACCGCCACC
CCCATACATATGTGGTACGCAAGTAAGAGTGCCTGCGCATGCCCCATGTGCCCCACCAAGAGCTTTGCAT
CCCATACAAGTCCCCAAAGTGGAGAACCGAACCAATTCTTCGCGGGCAGAACAAAAGCTTCTGCACACGT
CTCCACTCGAATTTGGAGCCGGCCGGCGTGTGCAAAAGAGGTGAATCGAACGAAAGACCCGTGTGTAAAG
CCGCGTTTCCAAAATGTATAAAACCGAGAGCATCTGGCCAATGTGCATCAGTTGTGGTCAGCAGCAAAAT
CAAGTGAATCATCTCAGTGCAACTAAAGGGGGGATCCGATCTCAATATGAAGTTATGCATATTACTGGCC
GTCGTGGCCTTTGTTGGCCTCTCGCTCGGGTCGGAACCGCTCGTGCGGTTCAAGCGCTCGGTGAATATAA
CTAAAGGAGACTTGAATTCATGGAGAACAGGAACCGATCCTTGCAATGGCAAATGGTTTGGGATCTATTG
CCAAAAGGGTCAAACAGTTTCGGGCATTCACGTCACCCGGCTTGGTCTCTCCGGGACCATCAACATTGAG
GATTTAAAAGATCTCCCAAATCTAAGAACGATCAGGCTTGACAACAATCTTCTCTCAGGTCCTCTCCCTC
CTTTTTTCAAGCTACCTGGCTTGAAATCTCTTTTGCTCTCAAACAATAGCTTTTCTGGTGAGATTGCTGA
TGATTTCTTCAAAGAAACGCCACAACTCAAGCGGGTTTTTCTTGATAACAACCGGTTATCCGGAAAAATC
CCCGCTTCTTTGATGCAACTCGCAGGTCTTGAGGAGCTTCACATGCAAGGAAACCAGTTCACTGGTGAGA
TACCTCCTCTTACCGATGGCAACAAGGTTTTGAAATCCCTTGACCTCTCCAACAATGATCTAGAGGGAGA
GATCCCAATAACCATTTCCGACAGGAAGAATCTAGAGATGAAATTCGAAGGGAATCAGAGGCTTTGCGGG
TCACCTCTGAATATAGAATGCGATGAGAAACCTTCATCTACAGGGTCAGGGAATGAGAAGCTGGAGGTGC
TGTTCCAGGGACCAAGCGGCAATCCCGGCGGCGATCTGGCCCCCCAGATGCTGCGCGAGCTGCAGGAGAC
CAATGCCGCCCTGCAGGACGTGCGCGAGCTGCTGCGCCACCGCGTGAAGGAGATCACCTTCCTGAAGAAC
ACCGTGATGGAGTGCGACGCCTGCGGCATGCAGCCCTCTAGAGGCTCCGGCTCCATCATCCCAGTTGAGG
AGGAGAACCCGGACTTCTGGAACCGCGAGGCAGCCGAGGCCCTGGGTGCCGCCAAGAAGCTGCAGCCTGC
ACAGACAGCCGCCAAGAACCTCATCATCTTCCTGGGCGATGGGATGGGGGTGTCTACGGTGACAGCTGCC
AGGATCCTAAAAGGGCAGAAGAAGGACAAACTGGGGCCTGAGATACCCCTGGCCATGGACCGCTTCCCAT
ATGTGGCTCTGTCCAAGACATACAATGTAGACAAACATGTGCCAGACAGTGGAGCCACAGCCACGGCCTA
CCTGTGCGGGGTCAAGGGCAACTTCCAGACCATTGGCTTGAGTGCAGCCGCCCGCTTTAACCAGTGCAAC
ACGACACGCGGCAACGAGGTCATCTCCGTGATGAATCGGGCCAAGAAAGCAGGGAAGTCAGTGGGAGTGG
TAACCACCACACGAGTGCAGCACGCCTCGCCAGCCGGCACCTACGCCCACACGGTGAACCGCAACTGGTA
CTCGGACGCCGACGTGCCTGCCTCGGCCCGCCAGGAGGGGTGCCAGGACATCGCTACGCAGCTCATCTCC
AACATGGACATTGACGTGATCCTAGGTGGAGGCCGAAAGTACATGTTTCGCATGGGAACCCCAGACCCTG
AGTACCCAGATGACTACAGCCAAGGTGGGACCAGGCTGGACGGGAAGAATCTGGTGCAGGAATGGCTGGC
GAAGCGCCAGGGTGCCCGGTATGTGTGGAACCGCACTGAGCTCATGCAGGCTTCCCTGGACCCGTCTGTG
ACCCATCTCATGGGTCTCTTTGAGCCTGGAGACATGAAATACGAGATCCACCGAGACTCCACACTGGACC
CCTCCCTGATGGAGATGACAGAGGCTGCCCTGCGCCTGCTGAGCAGGAACCCCCGCGGCTTCTTCCTCTT
CGTGGAGGGTGGTCGCATCGACCATGGTCATCATGAAAGCAGGGCTTACCGGGCACTGACTGAGACGATC
ATGTTCGACGACGCCATTGAGAGGGCGGGCCAGCTCACCAGCGAGGAGGACACGCTGAGCCTCGTCACTG
CCGACCACTCCCACGTCTTCTCCTTCGGAGGCTACCCCCTGCGAGGGAGCTCCATCTTCGGGCTGGCCCC
TGGCAAGGCCCGGGACAGGAAGGCCTACACGGTCCTCCTATACGGAAACGGTCCAGGCTATGTGCTCAAG
GACGGCGCCCGGCCGGATGTTACCGAGAGCGAGAGCGGGAGCCCCGAGTATCGGCAGCAGTCAGCAGTGC
CCCTGGACGAAGAGACCCACGCAGGCGAGGACGTGGCGGTGTTCGCGCGCGGCCCGCAGGCGCACCTGGT
TCACGGCGTGCAGGAGCAGACCTTCATAGCGCACGTCATGGCCTTCGCCGCCTGCCTGGAGCCCTACACC
GCCTGCGACCTGGCGCCCCCCGCCGGCACCACCGACGCCGCGCACCCGGGTTCTAGAGGAAGCACCTCCG
GCGATAACGATTACAAGGATGATGATGATAAGGCCAGCGGCACCGGTCATCATCACCATCACCATTGAGT
TTAAACCCGCTGATCAGCCTCGACTGTGCCTTCTAAGGCCTGAGCTCGCTGATCAGCCTCGATCGAGGAT
CCAGACATGATAAGATACATTGATGAGTTTGGACAAACCACAACTAGAATGCAGTGAAAAAAATGCTTTA
TTTGTGAAATTTGTGATGCTATTGCTTTATTTGTAACCATTATAAGCTGCAATAAACAAGTTAACAACAA
CAATTGCATTCATTTTATGTTTCAGGTTCAGGGGGAGGTGTGGGAGGTTTTTTAAAGCAAGTAAAACCTC
TACAAATGTGGTATGGCTGATTATGATCAGTCGACCTGCAGGCATGCAAGCTTGGCGTAATCATGGTCAT
AGCTGTTTCCTGTGTGAAATTGTTATCCGCTCACAATTCCACACAACATACGAGCCGGAAGCATAAAGTG
TAAAGCCTGGGGTGCCTAATGAGTGAGCTAACTCACATTAATTGCGTTGCGCTCACTGCCCGCTTTCCAG
TCGGGAAACCTGTCGTGCCAGCTGCATTAATGAATCGGCCAACGCGCGGGGAGAGGCGGTTTGCGTATTG
GGCGCTCTTCCGCTTCCTCGCTCACTGACTCGCTGCGCTCGGTCGTTCGGCTGCGGCGAGCGGTATCAGC
TCACTCAAAGGCGGTAATACGGTTATCCACAGAATCAGGGGATAACGCAGGAAAGAACATGTGAGCAAAA
GGCCAGCAAAAGGCCAGGAACCGTAAAAAGGCCGCGTTGCTGGCGTTTTTCCATAGGCTCCGCCCCCCTG
ACGAGCATCACAAAAATCGACGCTCAAGTCAGAGGTGGCGAAACCCGACAGGACTATAAAGATACCAGGC
GTTTCCCCCTGGAAGCTCCCTCGTGCGCTCTCCTGTTCCGACCCTGCCGCTTACCGGATACCTGTCCGCC
TTTCTCCCTTCGGGAAGCGTGGCGCTTTCTCATAGCTCACGCTGTAGGTATCTCAGTTCGGTGTAGGTCG
TTCGCTCCAAGCTGGGCTGTGTGCACGAACCCCCCGTTCAGCCCGACCGCTGCGCCTTATCCGGTAACTA
TCGTCTTGAGTCCAACCCGGTAAGACACGACTTATCGCCACTGGCAGCAGCCACTGGTAACAGGATTAGC
AGAGCGAGGTATGTAGGCGGTGCTACAGAGTTCTTGAAGTGGTGGCCTAACTACGGCTACACTAGAAGAA
CAGTATTTGGTATCTGCGCTCTGCTGAAGCCAGTTACCTTCGGAAAAAGAGTTGGTAGCTCTTGATCCGG
CAAACAAACCACCGCTGGTAGCGGTGGTTTTTTTGTTTGCAAGCAGCAGATTACGCGCAGAAAAAAAGGA
TCTCAAGAAGATCCTTTGATCTTTTCTACGGGGTCTGACGCTCAGTGGAACGAAAACTCACGTTAAGGGA
TTTTGGTCATGAGATTATCAAAAAGGATCTTCACCTAGATCCTTTTAAATTAAAAATGAAGTTTTAAATC
AATCTAAAGTATATATGAGTAAACTTGGTCTGACAGTTACCAATGCTTAATCAGTGAGGCACCTATCTCA
GCGATCTGTCTATTTCGTTCATCCATAGTTGCCTGACTCCCCGTCGTGTAGATAACTACGATACGGGAGG
GCTTACCATCTGGCCCCAGTGCTGCAATGATACCGCGAGACCCACGCTCACCGGCTCCAGATTTATCAGC
AATAAACCAGCCAGCCGGAAGGGCCGAGCGCAGAAGTGGTCCTGCAACTTTATCCGCCTCCATCCAGTCT
ATTAATTGTTGCCGGGAAGCTAGAGTAAGTAGTTCGCCAGTTAATAGTTTGCGCAACGTTGTTGCCATTG
CTACAGGCATCGTGGTGTCACGCTCGTCGTTTGGTATGGCTTCATTCAGCTCCGGTTCCCAACGATCAAG
GCGAGTTACATGATCCCCCATGTTGTGCAAAAAAGCGGTTAGCTCCTTCGGTCCTCCGATCGTTGTCAGA
AGTAAGTTGGCCGCAGTGTTATCACTCATGGTTATGGCAGCACTGCATAATTCTCTTACTGTCATGCCAT
CCGTAAGATGCTTTTCTGTGACTGGTGAGTACTCAACCAAGTCATTCTGAGAATAGTGTATGCGGCGACC
GAGTTGCTCTTGCCCGGCGTCAATACGGGATAATACCGCGCCACATAGCAGAACTTTAAAAGTGCTCATC
ATTGGAAAACGTTCTTCGGGGCGAAAACTCTCAAGGATCTTACCGCTGTTGAGATCCAGTTCGATGTAAC
CCACTCGTGCACCCAACTGATCTTCAGCATCTTTTACTTTCACCAGCGTTTCTGGGTGAGCAAAAACAGG
AAGGCAAAATGCCGCAAAAAAGGGAATAAGGGCGACACGGAAATGTTGAATACTCATACTCTTCCTTTTT
CAATATTATTGAAGCATTTATCAGGGTTATTGTCTCATGAGCGGATACATATTTGAATGTATTTAGAAAA
ATAAACAAATAGGGGTTCCGCGCACATTTCCCCGAAAAGTGCCACCTGACGTCTAAGAAACCATTATTAT
CATGACATTAACCTATAAAAATAGGCGTATCACGAGGCCCTTTCGTCTCGCGCGTTTCGGTGATGACGGT
GAAAACCTCTGACACATGCAGCTCCCGGAGACGGTCACAGCTTGTCTGTAAGCGGATGCCGGGAGCAGAC
AAGCCCGTCAGGGCGCGTCAGCGGGTGTTGGCGGGTGTCGGGGCTGGCTTAACTATGCGGCATCAGAGCA
GATTGTACTGAGAGTGCACCATATGCGGTGTGAAATACCGCACAGATGCGTAAGGAGAAAATACCGCATC
AGGCGCCATTCGCCATTCAGGCTGCGCAACTGTTGGGAAGGGCGATCGGTGCGGGCCTCTTCGCTATTAC
GCCAGCTGGCGAAAGGGGGATGTGCTGCAAGGCGATTAAGTTGGGTAACGCCAGGGTTTTCCCAGTCACG
ACGTT
